>Addgene plasmid #175148 | pLV V5-Vkorc1l1 | addgene full sequence | sequence record 352136 | Addgene NGS Result
TGGAAGGGCTAATTCACTCCCAAAGAAGACAAGATATCCTTGATCTGTGGATCTACCACACACAAGGCTA
CTTCCCTGATTAGCAGAACTACACACCAGGGCCAGGGGTCAGATATCCACTGACCTTTGGATGGTGCTAC
AAGCTAGTACCAGTTGAGCCAGATAAGGTAGAAGAGGCCAATAAAGGAGAGAACACCAGCTTGTTACACC
CTGTGAGCCTGCATGGGATGGATGACCCGGAGAGAGAAGTGTTAGAGTGGAGGTTTGACAGCCGCCTAGC
ATTTCATCACGTGGCCCGAGAGCTGCATCCGGAGTACTTCAAGAACTGCTGATATCGAGCTTGCTACAAG
GGACTTTCCGCTGGGGACTTTCCAGGGAGGCGTGGCCTGGGCGGGACTGGGGAGTGGCGAGCCCTCAGAT
CCTGCATATAAGCAGCTGCTTTTTGCCTGTACTGGGTCTCTCTGGTTAGACCAGATCTGAGCCTGGGAGC
TCTCTGGCTAACTAGGGAACCCACTGCTTAAGCCTCAATAAAGCTTGCCTTGAGTGCTTCAAGTAGTGTG
TGCCCGTCTGTTGTGTGACTCTGGTAACTAGAGATCCCTCAGACCCTTTTAGTCAGTGTGGAAAATCTCT
AGCAGTGGCGCCCGAACAGGGACTTGAAAGCGAAAGGGAAACCAGAGGAGCTCTCTCGACGCAGGACTCG
GCTTGCTGAAGCGCGCACGGCAAGAGGCGAGGGGCGGCGACTGGTGAGTACGCCAAAAATTTTGACTAGC
GGAGGCTAGAAGGAGAGAGATGGGTGCGAGAGCGTCAGTATTAAGCGGGGGAGAATTAGATCGCGATGGG
AAAAAATTCGGTTAAGGCCAGGGGGAAAGAAAAAATATAAATTAAAACATATAGTATGGGCAAGCAGGGA
GCTAGAACGATTCGCAGTTAATCCTGGCCTGTTAGAAACATCAGAAGGCTGTAGACAAATACTGGGACAG
CTACAACCATCCCTTCAGACAGGATCAGAAGAACTTAGATCATTATATAATACAGTAGCAACCCTCTATT
GTGTGCATCAAAGGATAGAGATAAAAGACACCAAGGAAGCTTTAGACAAGATAGAGGAAGAGCAAAACAA
AAGTAAGACCACCGCACAGCAAGCGGCCGGCCGCTGATCTTCAGACCTGGAGGAGGAGATATGAGGGACA
ATTGGAGAAGTGAATTATATAAATATAAAGTAGTAAAAATTGAACCATTAGGAGTAGCACCCACCAAGGC
AAAGAGAAGAGTGGTGCAGAGAGAAAAAAGAGCAGTGGGAATAGGAGCTTTGTTCCTTGGGTTCTTGGGA
GCAGCAGGAAGCACTATGGGCGCAGCGTCAATGACGCTGACGGTACAGGCCAGACAATTATTGTCTGGTA
TAGTGCAGCAGCAGAACAATTTGCTGAGGGCTATTGAGGCGCAACAGCATCTGTTGCAACTCACAGTCTG
GGGCATCAAGCAGCTCCAGGCAAGAATCCTGGCTGTGGAAAGATACCTAAAGGATCAACAGCTCCTGGGG
ATTTGGGGTTGCTCTGGAAAACTCATTTGCACCACTGCTGTGCCTTGGAATGCTAGTTGGAGTAATAAAT
CTCTGGAACAGATTTGGAATCACACGACCTGGATGGAGTGGGACAGAGAAATTAACAATTACACAAGCTT
AATACACTCCTTAATTGAAGAATCGCAAAACCAGCAAGAAAAGAATGAACAAGAATTATTGGAATTAGAT
AAATGGGCAAGTTTGTGGAATTGGTTTAACATAACAAATTGGCTGTGGTATATAAAATTATTCATAATGA
TAGTAGGAGGCTTGGTAGGTTTAAGAATAGTTTTTGCTGTACTTTCTATAGTGAATAGAGTTAGGCAGGG
ATATTCACCATTATCGTTTCAGACCCACCTCCCAACCCCGAGGGGACCCGACAGGCCCGAAGGAATAGAA
GAAGAAGGTGGAGAGAGAGACAGAGACAGATCCATTCGATTAGTGAACGGATCTCGACGGTATCGCCTTT
AAAAGAAAAGGGGGGATTGGGGGGTACAGTGCAGGGGAAAGAATAGTAGACATAATAGCAACAGACATAC
AAACTAAAGAATTACAAAAACAAATTACAAAAATTCAAAATTTTCGGGTTTATTACAGGGACAGCAGAGA
TCCAGTTTATCGATGAGGCCCTTTCGTCTTCACTCGAGGTGCCCGTCAGTGGGCAGAGCGCACATCGCCC
ACAGTCCCCGAGAAGTTGGGGGGAGGGGTCGGCAATTGAACCGGTGCCTAGAGAAGGTGGCGCGGGGTAA
ACTGGGAAAGTGATGTCGTGTACTGGCTCCGCCTTTTTCCCGAGGGTGGGGGAGAACCGTATATAAGTGC
AGTAGTCGCCGTGAACGTTCTTTTTCGCAACGGGTTTGCCGCCAGAACACAGGTAAGTGCCGTGTGTGGT
TCCCGCGGGCCTGGCCTCTTTACGGGTTATGGCCCTTGCGTGCCTTGAATTACTTCCACCTGGCTGCAGT
ACGTGATTCTTGATCCCGAGCTTCGGGTTGGAAGTGGGTGGGAGAGTTCGAGGCCTTGCGCTTAAGGAGC
CCCTTCGCCTCGTGCTTGAGTTGAGGCCTGGCCTGGGCGCTGGGGCCGCCGCGTGCGAATCTGGTGGCAC
CTTCGCGCCTGTCTCGCTGCTTTCGATAAGTCTCTAGCCATTTAAAATTTTTGATGACCTGCTGCGACGC
TTTTTTTCTGGCAAGATAGTCTTGTAAATGCGGGCCAAGATCTGCACACTGGTATTTCGGTTTTTGGGGC
CGCGGGCGGCGACGGGGCCCGTGCGTCCCAGCGCACATGTTCGGCGAGGCGGGGCCTGCGAGCGCGGCCA
CCGAGAATCGGACGGGGGTAGTCTCAAGCTGGCCGGCCTGCTCTGGTGCCTGGCCTCGCGCCGCCGTGTA
TCGCCCCGCCCTGGGCGGCAAGGCTGGCCCGGTCGGCACCAGTTGCGTGAGCGGAAAGATGGCCGCTTCC
CGGCCCTGCTGCAGGGAGCTCAAAATGGAGGACGCGGCGCTCGGGAGAGCGGGCGGGTGAGTCACCCACA
CAAAGGAAAAGGGCCTTTCCGTCCTCAGCCGTCGCTTCATGTGACTCCACGGAGTACCGGGCGCCGTCCA
GGCACCTCGATTAGTTCTCGAGCTTTTGGAGTACGTCGTCTTTAGGTTGGGGGGAGGGGTTTTATGCGAT
GGAGTTTCCCCACACTGAGTGGGTGGAGACTGAAGTTAGGCCAGCTTGGCACTTGATGTAATTCTCCTTG
GAATTTGCCCTTTTTGAGTTTGGATCTTGGTTCATTCTCAAGCCTCAGACAGTGGTTCAAAGTTTTTTTC
TTCCATTTCAGGTGTCGTGAGGATCCGCCATCGGCCCGCCCGCCGCCATGATGGCGGCGCCCGTCCTGCT
GAGAGTGTCGGTGCCGCGTTGGGAACGGGTGGCCCGGTATGCAGTGTGCGCCGCCGGGATCCTGCTCTCC
ATCTACGCCTACCACGTGGAGCGGGAGAAGGAGAGGGACCCGGAGCACCGGGCCCTCTGCGACCTGGGGC
CCTGGGTGAAGTGCTCCGCCGCCCTGGCCTCCAGATGGGGTCGAGGATTTGGTCTTTTGGGTTCCATTTT
TGGAAAAGATGGTGTATTAAACCAGCCAAACAGTGTCTTTGGACTTATATTTTATATACTACAGTTATTA
CTTGGCATGACAGCCAGCGCAGTTGCAGCTCTGGTCCTCATGACCTCCTCCATTGTGTCTGTGGTGGGCT
CTTTGTACCTGGCCTACATTCTGTACTTTGTGCTGAAAGAGTTTTGCATCATCTGCGTCACCACATATGT
GCTGAACTTCCTCCTCCTCATCATCAATTACAAACGACTAGTTTATTTGAATGAGGCCTGGAAGCGACAG
CTGCAGCCTAAGGAAGACGGTGGGCCGGGCGGGGGTGGCGGGGGAGGTAAGCCTATCCCTAACCCTCTCC
TCGGTCTCGATTCTACGTGAGTTTAAACTTCGAAACGCGTGAATTCCTCGAGGGCGGCCGCTCTAGAGTC
GACGGGCCGCGGTAACAATTGTTAACTAACTTAAGCTAGCAACGGTTTCCCTCTAGCGGGATCAATTCCG
CCCCCCCCCCCTAACGTTACTGGCCGAAGCCGCTTGGAATAAGGCCGGTGTGCGTTTGTCTATATGTTAT
TTTCCACCATATTGCCGTCTTTTGGCAATGTGAGGGCCCGGAAACCTGGCCCTGTCTTCTTGACGAGCAT
TCCTAGGGGTCTTTCCCCTCTCGCCAAAGGAATGCAAGGTCTGTTGAATGTCGTGAAGGAAGCAGTTCCT
CTGGAAGCTTCTTGAAGACAAACAACGTCTGTAGCGACCCTTTGCAGGCAGCGGAACCCCCCACCTGGCG
ACAGGTGCCTCTGCGGCCAAAAGCCACGTGTATAAGATACACCTGCAAAGGCGGCACAACCCCAGTGCCA
CGTTGTGAGTTGGATAGTTGTGGAAAGAGTCAAATGGCTCTCCTCAAGCGTATTCAACAAGGGGCTGAAG
GATGCCCAGAAGGTACCCCATTGTATGGGATCTGATCTGGGGCCTCGGTGCACATGCTTTACATGTGTTT
AGTCGAGGTTAAAAAAACGTCTAGGCCCCCCGAACCACGGGGACGTGGTTTTCCTTTGAAAAACACGATA
ATACCATGACCGAGTACAAGCCCACGGTGCGCCTCGCCACCCGCGACGACGTCCCCAGGGCCGTACGCAC
CCTCGCCGCCGCGTTCGCCGACTACCCCGCCACGCGCCACACCGTCGATCCGGACCGCCACATCGAGCGG
GTCACCGAGCTGCAAGAACTCTTCCTCACGCGCGTCGGGCTCGACATCGGCAAGGTGTGGGTCGCGGACG
ACGGCGCCGCGGTGGCGGTCTGGACCACGCCGGAGAGCGTCGAAGCGGGGGCGGTGTTCGCCGAGATCGG
CCCGCGCATGGCCGAGTTGAGCGGTTCCCGGCTGGCCGCGCAGCAACAGATGGAAGGCCTCCTGGCGCCG
CACCGGCCCAAGGAGCCCGCGTGGTTCCTGGCCACCGTCGGCGTCTCGCCCGACCACCAGGGCAAGGGTC
TGGGCAGCGCCGTCGTGCTCCCCGGAGTGGAGGCGGCCGAGCGCGCCGGGGTGCCCGCCTTCCTGGAGAC
CTCCGCGCCCCGCAACCTCCCCTTCTACGAGCGGCTCGGCTTCACCGTCACCGCCGACGTCGAGGTGCCC
GAAGGACCGCGCACCTGGTGCATGACCCGCAAGCCCGGTGCCTGACCCGGGCGGGGCGCGTCTGGAACAA
TCAACCTCTGGATTACAAAATTTGTGAAAGATTGACTGGTATTCTTAACTATGTTGCTCCTTTTACGCTA
TGTGGATACGCTGCTTTAATGCCTTTGTATCATGCTATTGCTTCCCGTATGGCTTTCATTTTCTCCTCCT
TGTATAAATCCTGGTTGCTGTCTCTTTATGAGGAGTTGTGGCCCGTTGTCAGGCAACGTGGCGTGGTGTG
CACTGTGTTTGCTGACGCAACCCCCACTGGTTGGGGCATTGCCACCACCTGTCAGCTCCTTTCCGGGACT
TTCGCTTTCCCCCTCCCTATTGCCACGGCGGAACTCATCGCCGCCTGCCTTGCCCGCTGCTGGACAGGGG
CTCGGCTGTTGGGCACTGACAATTCCGTGGTGTTGTCGGGGAAGCTGACGTCCTTTCCATGGCTGCTCGC
CTGTGTTGCCACCTGGATTCTGCGCGGGACGTCCTTCTGCTACGTCCCTTCGGCCCTCAATCCAGCGGAC
CTTCCTTCCCGCGGCCTGCTGCCGGCTCTGCGGCCTCTTCCGCGTCTTCGCCTTCGCCCTCAGACGAGTC
GGATCTCCCTTTGGGCCGCCTCCCCGCCTGGAATTAATTCTGCAGTCGAGACCTAGAAAAACATGGAGCA
ATCACAAGTAGCAATACAGCAGCTACCAATGCTGATTGTGCCTGGCTAGAAGCACAAGAGGAGGAGGAGG
TGGGTTTTCCAGTCACACCTCAGGTACCTTTAAGACCAATGACTTACAAGGCAGCTGTAGATCTTAGCCA
CTTTTTAAAAGAAAAGAGGGGACTGGAAGGGCTAATTCACTCCCAACGAAGACAAGATATCCTTGATCTG
TGGATCTACCACACACAAGGCTACTTCCCTGATTAGCAGAACTACACACCAGGGCCAGGGGTCAGATATC
CACTGACCTTTGGATGGTGCTACAAGCTAGTACCAGTTGAGCCAGATAAGGTAGAAGAGGCCAATAAAGG
AGAGAACACCAGCTTGTTACACCCTGTGAGCCTGCATGGGATGGATGACCCGGAGAGAGAAGTGTTAGAG
TGGAGGTTTGACAGCCGCCTAGCATTTCATCACGTGGCCCGAGAGCTGCATCCGGAGTACTTCAAGAACT
GCTGATATCGAGCTTGCTACAAGGGACTTTCCGCTGGGGACTTTCCAGGGAGGCGTGGCCTGGGCGGGAC
TGGGGAGTGGCGAGCCCTCAGATCCTGCATATAAGCAGCTGCTTTTTGCCTGTACTGGGTCTCTCTGGTT
AGACCAGATCTGAGCCTGGGAGCTCTCTGGCTAACTAGGGAACCCACTGCTTAAGCCTCAATAAAGCTTG
CCTTGAGTGCTTCAAGTAGTGTGTGCCCGTCTGTTGTGTGACTCTGGTAACTAGAGATCCCTCAGACCCT
TTTAGTCAGTGTGGAAAATCTCTAGCAGTAGTAGTTCATGTCATCTTATTATTCAGTATTTATAACTTGC
AAAGAAATGAATATCAGAGAGTGAGAGGCCTTGACATTGCTAGCGTTTACCGTCGACCTCTAGCTAGAGC
TTGGCGTAATCATGGTCATAGCTGTTTCCTGTGTGAAATTGTTATCCGCTCACAATTCCACACAACATAC
GAGCCGGAAGCATAAAGTGTAAAGCCTGGGGTGCCTAATGAGTGAGCTAACTCACATTAATTGCGTTGCG
CTCACTGCCCGCTTTCCAGTCGGGAAACCTGTCGTGCCAGCTGCATTAATGAATCGGCCAACGCGCGGGG
AGAGGCGGTTTGCGTATTGGGCGCTCTTCCGCTTCCTCGCTCACTGACTCGCTGCGCTCGGTCGTTCGGC
TGCGGCGAGCGGTATCAGCTCACTCAAAGGCGGTAATACGGTTATCCACAGAATCAGGGGATAACGCAGG
AAAGAACATGTGAGCAAAAGGCCAGCAAAAGGCCAGGAACCGTAAAAAGGCCGCGTTGCTGGCGTTTTTC
CATAGGCTCCGCCCCCCTGACGAGCATCACAAAAATCGACGCTCAAGTCAGAGGTGGCGAAACCCGACAG
GACTATAAAGATACCAGGCGTTTCCCCCTGGAAGCTCCCTCGTGCGCTCTCCTGTTCCGACCCTGCCGCT
TACCGGATACCTGTCCGCCTTTCTCCCTTCGGGAAGCGTGGCGCTTTCTCATAGCTCACGCTGTAGGTAT
CTCAGTTCGGTGTAGGTCGTTCGCTCCAAGCTGGGCTGTGTGCACGAACCCCCCGTTCAGCCCGACCGCT
GCGCCTTATCCGGTAACTATCGTCTTGAGTCCAACCCGGTAAGACACGACTTATCGCCACTGGCAGCAGC
CACTGGTAACAGGATTAGCAGAGCGAGGTATGTAGGCGGTGCTACAGAGTTCTTGAAGTGGTGGCCTAAC
TACGGCTACACTAGAAGAACAGTATTTGGTATCTGCGCTCTGCTGAAGCCAGTTACCTTCGGAAAAAGAG
TTGGTAGCTCTTGATCCGGCAAACAAACCACCGCTGGTAGCGGTGGTTTTTTTGTTTGCAAGCAGCAGAT
TACGCGCAGAAAAAAAGGATCTCAAGAAGATCCTTTGATCTTTTCTACGGGGTCTGACGCTCAGTGGAAC
GAAAACTCACGTTAAGGGATTTTGGTCATGAGATTATCAAAAAGGATCTTCACCTAGATCCTTTTAAATT
AAAAATGAAGTTTTAAATCAATCTAAAGTATATATGAGTAAACTTGGTCTGACAGTTACCAATGCTTAAT
CAGTGAGGCACCTATCTCAGCGATCTGTCTATTTCGTTCATCCATAGTTGCCTGACTCCCCGTCGTGTAG
ATAACTACGATACGGGAGGGCTTACCATCTGGCCCCAGTGCTGCAATGATACCGCGAGACCCACGCTCAC
CGGCTCCAGATTTATCAGCAATAAACCAGCCAGCCGGAAGGGCCGAGCGCAGAAGTGGTCCTGCAACTTT
ATCCGCCTCCATCCAGTCTATTAATTGTTGCCGGGAAGCTAGAGTAAGTAGTTCGCCAGTTAATAGTTTG
CGCAACGTTGTTGCCATTGCTACAGGCATCGTGGTGTCACGCTCGTCGTTTGGTATGGCTTCATTCAGCT
CCGGTTCCCAACGATCAAGGCGAGTTACATGATCCCCCATGTTGTGCAAAAAAGCGGTTAGCTCCTTCGG
TCCTCCGATCGTTGTCAGAAGTAAGTTGGCCGCAGTGTTATCACTCATGGTTATGGCAGCACTGCATAAT
TCTCTTACTGTCATGCCATCCGTAAGATGCTTTTCTGTGACTGGTGAGTACTCAACCAAGTCATTCTGAG
AATAGTGTATGCGGCGACCGAGTTGCTCTTGCCCGGCGTCAATACGGGATAATACCGCGCCACATAGCAG
AACTTTAAAAGTGCTCATCATTGGAAAACGTTCTTCGGGGCGAAAACTCTCAAGGATCTTACCGCTGTTG
AGATCCAGTTCGATGTAACCCACTCGTGCACCCAACTGATCTTCAGCATCTTTTACTTTCACCAGCGTTT
CTGGGTGAGCAAAAACAGGAAGGCAAAATGCCGCAAAAAAGGGAATAAGGGCGACACGGAAATGTTGAAT
ACTCATACTCTTCCTTTTTCAATATTATTGAAGCATTTATCAGGGTTATTGTCTCATGAGCGGATACATA
TTTGAATGTATTTAGAAAAATAAACAAATAGGGGTTCCGCGCACATTTCCCCGAAAAGTGCCACCTGACG
TCGACGGATCGGGAGATCAACTTGTTTATTGCAGCTTATAATGGTTACAAATAAAGCAATAGCATCACAA
ATTTCACAAATAAAGCATTTTTTTCACTGCATTCTAGTTGTGGTTTGTCCAAACTCATCAATGTATCTTA
TCATGTCTGGATCAACTGGATAACTCAAGCTAACCAAAATCATCCCAAACTTCCCACCCCATACCCTATT
ACCACTGCCAATTACCTGTGGTTTCATTTACTCTAAACCTGTGATTCCTCTGAATTATTTTCATTTTAAA
GAAATTGTATTTGTTAAATATGTACTACAAACTTAGTAGT
Features (pLannotate 1.2.2; 24 found; start..end, strand, type, name):
    377..634     +  LTR            5' LTR (truncated): truncated 5' long terminal repeat (LTR) from HIV-1
    681..806     +  misc_feature   HIV-1 Ψ: packaging signal of human immunodeficiency virus type 1
    790..1128    +  CDS            HIV-1 gag (fragment): gag protein from human immunodeficiency virus 1; gag
   1303..1536    +  misc_feature   RRE: The Rev response element (RRE) of HIV-1 allows for Rev-dependent mRNA export from the nucleus to the cytoplasm.
   1913..2013    +  CDS            Rev (fragment): human immunodeficiency virus 1 (HIV-1) Rev protein; rev; enhances nuclear export of unspliced and incompletely spliced viral mRNAs
   2028..2143    +  misc_feature   cPPT/CTS: central polypurine tract and central termination sequence of HIV-1 (lacking the first T)
   2221..2432    +  promoter       EF-1α core promoter: core promoter for human elongation factor EF-1α
   2433..3371    +  intron         EF-1α intron A: intron upstream of the start codon of human EF-1α
   3411..3938    +  CDS            Vkorc1l1: VKORL_MOUSE - Experimental evidence at protein level: Swiss-Prot protein existence level 1. Involved in vitamin K metabolism. Can reduce inactive vitamin K 2,3-epoxide to active vitamin K (in vitro), and may contribute to vitamin K-mediated protection against oxidative stress. Plays a role in vitamin K-dependent gamma-carboxylation of Glu residues in target proteins. From Mus musculus (Mouse).
   3966..4007    +  CDS            V5 tag: epitope tag from simian virus 5
   4132..4693    +  misc_feature   IRES: internal ribosome entry site (IRES) of the encephalomyocarditis virus (EMCV)
   4696..5295    +  CDS            PuroR: puromycin N-acetyltransferase; pac from Streptomyces alboniger; confers resistance to puromycin
   5319..5907    +  misc_feature   WPRE: woodchuck hepatitis virus posttranscriptional regulatory element
   5924..6442    +  CDS            nef (fragment): NEF_HV1BR - Experimental evidence at protein level: Swiss-Prot protein existence level 1. Extracellular Nef protein targets CD4(+) T-lymphocytes for apoptosis by interacting with CXCR4 surface receptors (PubMed:14990729). From Human immunodeficiency virus type 1 group M subtype B (isolate BRU/LAI) (HIV-1).
   6490..6747    +  LTR            5' LTR (truncated): truncated 5' long terminal repeat (LTR) from HIV-1
   6899..6915    -  protein_bind   lac operator: The lac repressor binds to the lac operator to inhibit transcription in E. coli. This inhibition can be relieved by adding lactose or isopropyl-β-D-thiogalactopyranoside (IPTG). lac repressor encoded by lacI
   6923..6953    -  promoter       lac promoter: promoter for the E. coli lac operon
   6968..6989    -  protein_bind   CAP binding site: CAP binding activates transcription in the presence of cAMP. E. coli catabolite activator protein
   7002..7094    -  CDS            lacI (fragment): lac repressor; lacI; The lac repressor binds to the lac operator to inhibit transcription in E. coli. This inhibition can be relieved by adding lactose or isopropyl-β-D-thiogalactopyranoside (IPTG).
   7277..7865    -  rep_origin     ori: high-copy-number ColE1/pMB1/pBR322/pUC origin of replication
   8036..8896    -  CDS            AmpR: β-lactamase; bla; confers resistance to ampicillin, carbenicillin, and related antibiotics
   8897..9001    -  promoter       AmpR promoter: bla
   9049..9183    +  polyA_signal   SV40 poly(A) signal: SV40 polyadenylation signal
   9350..329     +  CDS            nef (fragment) (across the origin): NEF_HV1BR - Experimental evidence at protein level: Swiss-Prot protein existence level 1. Extracellular Nef protein targets CD4(+) T-lymphocytes for apoptosis by interacting with CXCR4 surface receptors (PubMed:14990729). From Human immunodeficiency virus type 1 group M subtype B (isolate BRU/LAI) (HIV-1).
