[The description below was written by a language model from this plasmid's Addgene catalogue record and pLannotate feature annotations shown in this document.]
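Description:
pLV V5-Vkorc1l1 is an HIV-1-based lentiviral transfer plasmid for expressing V5-tagged mouse Vkorc1l1 in mammalian cells, built by Gibson cloning into the pLV-EF1a-IRES-Puro backbone. In bacteria it is maintained through a high-copy ColE1/pUC-type origin and selected with ampicillin via the β-lactamase gene. Remnants of a lac promoter/operator region and an SV40 polyadenylation signal also lie in the plasmid backbone outside the viral segment.

The viral portion of the 9,350-nt sequence is flanked by two annotated HIV-1 LTR elements, each adjoined by sequence that the annotation software matches to nef fragments. It also carries the Ψ packaging signal with a gag fragment, the Rev response element for Rev-dependent nuclear export of the genomic RNA, and the cPPT/CTS, which aids nuclear import of the reverse-transcribed genome. No viral structural or enzymatic genes are present intact, so packaging functions must be supplied in trans.

Inside this frame, the human EF-1α core promoter with its intron A drives a bicistronic transcript. The first cistron is the Vkorc1l1 coding sequence, which encodes a protein involved in vitamin K metabolism that can reduce vitamin K epoxide. A V5 epitope follows it, consistent with the catalogue's C-terminal tag placement despite the order suggested by the plasmid name. An EMCV IRES then allows translation of puromycin N-acetyltransferase from the same mRNA, linking puromycin resistance to transgene expression, and a WPRE downstream enhances transcript expression.

The construct suits stable transduction and selection of cells, with the protein detected or localised through the V5 tag. The associated publication concerns membrane proteomics of nuclear envelope-concentrated proteins.
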