Addgene plasmid #175148: pLV V5-Vkorc1l1
Purpose: Lentiviral expression of V5-tagged mouse Vkorc1l1
Depositing lab: Larry Gerace. Depositing organization: Scripps California (The Scripps Research Institute). Publication: Comparative membrane proteomics reveals diverse cell regulators concentrated at the nuclear envelope. Cheng LC, Zhang X, Baboo S, Nguyen JA, Martinez-Bartolome S, Loose E, Diedrich J, Yates JR 3rd, Gerace L. Life Sci Alliance. 2023 Jul 11;6(9):e202301998. doi: 10.26508/lsa.202301998. Print 2023 Sep. PubMed 37433644.
Backbone
  Vector backbone: pLV-EF1a-IRES-Puro
  Backbone manufacturer: Tobias Meyer (Addgene plasmid # 85132)
  Vector type: Mammalian Expression, Lentiviral
Growth in bacteria
  Bacterial resistance: Ampicillin, 100 μg/mL
  Growth temperature: 30°C
  Growth strain: NEB Stable
  Copy number: High Copy
Gene/Insert
  Gene/Insert name: Vkorc1l1
  Species: M. musculus (mouse)
  Entrez Gene: Vkorc1l1 (a.k.a. 2310024K08Rik)
  Tag / fusion protein: V5 (C terminal on insert)
  Cloning method: Gibson Cloning
Terms and licenses: Academic/Nonprofit Terms; Industry Terms: Not Available to Industry
How to cite: pLV V5-Vkorc1l1 was a gift from Larry Gerace (Addgene plasmid # 175148 ; http://n2t.net/addgene:175148 ; RRID:Addgene_175148)
